Addgene plasmid #133411: pAAV2-GCaMP5g-P2A-PAmCherry
Purpose: Fluorescent reporter for calcium imaging and photoactivation.
Depositing lab: Tim Holy. Depositing organization: Washington University in Saint Louis. Publication: Sensory coding mechanisms revealed by optical tagging of physiologically defined neuronal types. Lee D, Kume M, Holy TE. Science. 2019 Dec 13;366(6471):1384-1389. doi: 10.1126/science.aax8055. PubMed 31831669.
Backbone
  Vector backbone: pAAV2
  Backbone size w/o insert (bp): 4633
  Total vector size (bp): 6778
  Vector type: Mammalian Expression, AAV
Growth in bacteria
  Bacterial resistance: Ampicillin, 100 μg/mL
  Growth temperature: 37°C
  Growth strain: NEB Stable
  Copy number: High Copy
Gene/Insert
  Gene/Insert name: GCaMP5g-P2A-PAmCherry
  Insert size (bp): 2145
  Promoter: CAG
  Cloning method: Gibson Cloning
  Sequencing primers: 5′ pCAG-F; 3′ EBV Reverse
Terms and licenses: Academic/Nonprofit Terms; Industry Terms: Not Available to Industry
Depositor comments: pAAV2 : The Hope Center Viral Vectors Core at Washington University in St. Louis GCaMP5g : pCMV-GCaMP5G was a gift from Douglas Kim & Loren Looger & GENIE Project (Addgene plasmid # 31788 ; http://n2t.net/addgene:31788 ; RRID:Addgene_31788) PAmCherry: pPAmCherry1-C1 was a gift from Vladislav Verkhusha (Addgene plasmid # 31929 ; http://n2t.net/addgene:31929 ; RRID:Addgene_31929)
How to cite: pAAV2-GCaMP5g-P2A-PAmCherry was a gift from Tim Holy (Addgene plasmid # 133411 ; http://n2t.net/addgene:133411 ; RRID:Addgene_133411)
