[The description below was written by a language model from this plasmid's Addgene catalogue record and pLannotate feature annotations shown in this document.]
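Description:
pAAV2-GCaMP5g-P2A-PAmCherry is an adeno-associated virus transfer plasmid for mammalian expression, built on a pAAV2 backbone and totalling about 6.8 kb. It is maintained in E. coli through a high-copy ColE1/pUC-type origin and selected with ampicillin via the β-lactamase gene. The backbone also carries an f1 phage origin and small remnants of lacZα, lacI, rop and the pBR322 bom region. Two AAV2 inverted terminal repeats flank the expression cassette and provide the cis signals needed to replicate and package the intervening DNA into recombinant AAV particles when helper functions are supplied in trans.

Between the ITRs, a CAG promoter (CMV immediate-early enhancer, chicken β-actin promoter and chimeric intron with rabbit β-globin sequence) drives a roughly 2.1 kb bicistronic open reading frame. It encodes the genetically encoded calcium indicator GCaMP5g, followed by a P2A ribosome-skipping peptide and the photoactivatable red fluorescent protein PAmCherry, so both proteins are made separately from one transcript. The automated annotation labels the sensor as GCaMP6f, most likely because the GCaMP variants are closely related; the catalogue entry and depositor comments identify it as GCaMP5G. The P2A itself is not annotated but fits the gap between the two coding regions. An SV40 poly(A) signal (annotated in reverse orientation) and a bGH poly(A) signal follow the insert.

The depositor's estimated full sequence shows both ITRs intact, whereas the slightly shorter partial NGS assembly resolves the upstream ITR and part of the promoter only as fragments. The construct is intended for calcium imaging of neuronal activity combined with light-driven tagging of selected, physiologically characterised cells.
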