Features (pLannotate 1.2.2; 19 found; start..end, strand, type, name):
      1..141     -  repeat_region  AAV2 ITR: inverted terminal repeat of adeno-associated virus serotype 2 inverted
    174..538     +  enhancer       CMV enhancer: human cytomegalovirus immediate early enhancer
    540..817     +  promoter       chicken β-actin promoter: No description available
    818..954     +  intron         hybrid intron (fragment): hybrid between chicken β-actin (CBA) and minute virus of mice (MMV) introns (Gray et al., 2011)
   1026..1066    +  intron         β-globin intron (fragment): intron from rabbit β-globin gene
   1064..1120    +  CDS            HBB (fragment): HBB_LEPEU - Experimental evidence at protein level: Swiss-Prot protein existence level 1. Involved in oxygen transport from the lung to the various peripheral tissues. From Lepus europaeus (European hare).
   1154..2503    +  CDS            GCaMP6f: improved fluorescent protein-based calcium sensor (Chen et al., 2013)
   2588..3298    +  CDS            PAmCherry: photoactivatable monomeric derivative of DsRed fluorescent protein mammalian codon-optimized
   3324..3445    -  polyA_signal   SV40 poly(A) signal: SV40 polyadenylation signal
   3537..3744    +  polyA_signal   bGH poly(A) signal: bovine growth hormone polyadenylation signal
   3774..3914    +  repeat_region  AAV2 ITR: inverted terminal repeat of adeno-associated virus serotype 2 inverted
   3931..4002    +  CDS            lacZα (fragment): LacZα fragment of β-galactosidase; lacZ fragment
   4010..4465    +  rep_origin     f1 ori (sequence partly withheld): f1 bacteriophage origin of replication; arrow indicates direction of (+) strand synthesis
   4466..4565    -  misc_feature   bom (fragment): basis of mobility region from pBR322
   4667..4702    -  CDS            rop (fragment): Rop protein, which maintains plasmids at low copy number; rop
   4797..4901    +  promoter       AmpR promoter: bla
   4902..5762    +  CDS            AmpR: β-lactamase; bla; confers resistance to ampicillin, carbenicillin, and related antibiotics
   5933..6521    +  rep_origin     ori: high-copy-number ColE1/pMB1/pBR322/pUC origin of replication
   6704..6761    +  CDS            lacI (fragment): lac repressor; lacI; The lac repressor binds to the lac operator to inhibit transcription in E. coli. This inhibition can be relieved by adding lactose or isopropyl-β-D-thiogalactopyranoside (IPTG).
>Addgene plasmid #133411 | pAAV2-GCaMP5g-P2A-PAmCherry | depositor full sequence | sequence record 256396 | Estimated full sequence.
CCTGCAGGCAGCTGCGCGCTCGCTCGCTCACTGAGGCCGCCCGGGCAAAGCCCGGGCGTCGGGCGACCTT
TGGTCGCCCGGCCTCAGTGAGCGAGCGAGCGCGCAGAGAGGGAGTGGCCAACTCCATCACTAGGGGTTCC
TGCGGCCGCACGCGTAGATCTGAATTCGGTACCCTAGTTATTAATAGTAATCAATTACGGGGTCATTAGT
TCATAGCCCATATATGGAGTTCCGCGTTACATAACTTACGGTAAATGGCCCGCCTGGCTGACCGCCCAAC
GACCCCCGCCCATTGACGTCAATAATGACGTATGTTCCCATAGTAACGCCAATAGGGACTTTCCATTGAC
GTCAATGGGTGGACTATTTACGGTAAACTGCCCACTTGGCAGTACATCAAGTGTATCATATGCCAAGTAC
GCCCCCTATTGACGTCAATGACGGTAAATGGCCCGCCTGGCATTATGCCCAGTACATGACCTTATGGGAC
TTTCCTACTTGGCAGTACATCTACGTATTAGTCATCGCTATTACCATGGTCGAGGTGAGCCCCACGTTCT
GCTTCACTCTCCCCATCTCCCCCCCCTCCCCACCCCCAATTTTGTATTTATTTATTTTTTAATTATTTTG
TGCAGCGATGGGGGCGGGGGGGGGGGGGGGGCGCGCGCCAGGCGGGGCGGGGCGGGGCGAGGGGCGGGGC
GGGGCGAGGCGGAGAGGTGCGGCGGCAGCCAATCAGAGCGGCGCGCTCCGAAAGTTTCCTTTTATGGCGA
GGCGGCGGCGGCGGCGGCCCTATAAAAAGCGAAGCGCGCGGCGGGCGGGAGTCGCTGCGACGCTGCCTTC
GCCCCGTGCCCCGCTCCGCCGCCGCCTCGCGCCGCCCGCCCCGGCTCTGACTGACCGCGTTACTCCCACA
GGTGAGCGGGCGGGACGGCCCTTCTCCTCCGGGCTGTAATTAGCGCTTGGTTTAATGACGGCTTGTTTCT
TTTCTGTGGCTGCGTGAAAGCCTTGAGGGGCTCCGGGAGCTAGAGCCTCTGCTAACCATGTTCATGCCTT
CTTCTTTTTCCTACAGCTCCTGGGCAACGTGCTGGTTATTGTGCTGTCTCATCATTTTGGCAAAGAATTC
CTCGAAGATCCGAAGGGGTTCAAGCTTGCCACCATGGGTTCTCATCATCATCATCATCATGGTATGGCTA
GCATGACTGGTGGACAGCAAATGGGTCGGGATCTGTACGACGATGACGATAAGGATCTCGCCACCATGGT
CGACTCATCACGTCGTAAGTGGAATAAGACAGGTCACGCAGTCAGAGCTATAGGTCGGCTGAGCTCACTC
GAGAACGTCTATATCAAGGCCGACAAGCAGAAGAACGGCATCAAGGCGAACTTCAAGATCCGCCACAACA
TCGAGGACGGCGGCGTGCAGCTCGCCTACCACTACCAGCAGAACACCCCCATCGGCGACGGCCCCGTGCT
GCTGCCCGACAACCACTACCTGAGCGTGCAGTCCAAACTTTCGAAAGACCCCAACGAGAAGCGCGATCAC
ATGGTCCTGCTGGAGTTCGTGACCGCCGCCGGGATCACTCTCGGCATGGACGAGCTGTACAAGGGCGGTA
CCGGAGGGAGCATGGTGAGCAAGGGCGAGGAGCTGTTCACCGGGGTGGTGCCCATCCTGGTCGAGCTGGA
CGGCGACGTAAACGGCCACAAGTTCAGCGTGTCCGGCGAGGGTGAGGGCGATGCCACCTACGGCAAGCTG
ACCCTGAAGTTCATCTGCACCACCGGCAAGCTGCCCGTGCCCTGGCCCACCCTCGTGACCACCCTGACCT
ACGGCGTGCAGTGCTTCAGCCGCTACCCCGACCACATGAAGCAGCACGACTTCTTCAAGTCCGCCATGCC
CGAAGGCTACATCCAGGAGCGCACCATCTTCTTCAAGGACGACGGCAACTACAAGACCCGCGCCGAGGTG
AAGTTCGAGGGCGACACCCTGGTGAACCGCATCGAGCTGAAGGGCATCGACTTCAAGGAGGACGGCAACA
TCCTGGGGCACAAGCTGGAGTACAACCTGCCGGACCAACTGACTGAAGAGCAGATCGCAGAATTTAAAGA
GGCTTTCTCCCTATTTGACAAGGACGGGGATGGGACAATAACAACCAAGGAGCTGGGGACGGTGATGCGG
TCTCTGGGGCAGAACCCCACAGAAGCAGAGCTGCAGGACATGATCAATGAAGTAGATGCCGACGGTGACG
GCACAATCGACTTCCCTGAGTTCCTGACAATGATGGCAAGAAAAATGAAATACACAGACAGTGAAGAAGA
AATTAGAGAAGCGTTCCGTGTGTTTGATAAGGATGGCAATGGCTACATCAGTGCAGCAGAGCTTCGCCAC
GTGATGACAAACCTTGGAGAGAAGTTAACAGATGAAGAGGTTGATGAAATGATCAGGGAAGCAGACATCG
ATGGGGATGGTCAGGTAAACTACGAAGAGTTTGTACAAATGATGACAGCGAAGGAATTCGGAAGCGGAGC
TACTAACTTCAGCCTGCTGAAGCAGGCTGGAGACGTGGAGGAGAACCCTGGACCTGGATCCGCCACCATG
GTGAGCAAGGGCGAGGAGGATAACATGGCCATCATTAAGGAGTTCATGCGCTTCAAGGTGCACATGGAGG
GGTCCGTGAACGGCCACGTGTTCGAGATCGAGGGCGAGGGCGAGGGCCGCCCCTACGAGGGCACCCAGAC
CGCCAAGCTGAAGGTGACCAAGGGTGGCCCCCTGCCCTTCACCTGGGACATCCTGTCCCCTCAATTCATG
TACGGCTCCAATGCCTACGTGAAGCACCCCGCCGACATCCCCGACTACTTTAAGCTGTCCTTCCCCGAGG
GCTTCAAGTGGGAGCGCGTGATGAAATTCGAGGACGGCGGCGTGGTGACCGTGACCCAGGACTCCTCCCT
GCAGGACGGTGAGTTCATCTACAAGGTGAAGCTGCGCGGCACCAACTTCCCCTCCGACGGCCCCGTAATG
CAGAAGAAGACCATGGGCTGGGAGGCCCTCTCCGAGCGGATGTACCCCGAGGACGGCGCCCTGAAGGGCG
AGGTCAAGCCGAGAGTGAAGCTGAAGGACGGCGGCCACTACGACGCTGAGGTCAAGACCACCTACAAGGC
CAAGAAGCCCGTGCAGCTGCCCGGCGCCTACAACGTCAACCGCAAGTTGGACATCACCTCACACAACGAG
GACTACACCATCGTGGAACAGTACGAACGTGCCGAGGGCCGCCACTCCACCGGCGGCATGGACGAGCTGT
ACAAGTAAGCGGCCGCGCGGATCCCAGACATGATAAGATACATTGATGAGTTTGGACAAACCACAACTAG
AATGCAGTGAAAAAAATGCTTTATTTGTGAAATTTGTGATGCTATTGCTTTATTTGTAACCATTATAAGC
TGCAATAAACAAGTTAACAACAACAATTGCATTCATTTTATGTTTCAGGTTCAGGGGGAGGTGTGGGAGG
TTTTTTAGTCGACTAGAGCTCGCTGATCAGCCTCGACTGTGCCTTCTAGTTGCCAGCCATCTGTTGTTTG
CCCCTCCCCCGTGCCTTCCTTGACCCTGGAAGGTGCCACTCCCACTGTCCTTTCCTAATAAAATGAGGAA
ATTGCATCGCATTGTCTGAGTAGGTGTCATTCTATTCTGGGGGGTGGGGTGGGGCAGGACAGCAAGGGGG
AGGATTGGGAAGACAATAGCAGGCATGCTGGGGAGAGATCTCACGTGCGGACCGAGCGGCCGCAGGAACC
CCTAGTGATGGAGTTGGCCACTCCCTCTCTGCGCGCTCGCTCGCTCACTGAGGCCGGGCGACCAAAGGTC
GCCCGACGCCCGGGCTTTGCCCGGGCGGCCTCAGTGAGCGAGCGAGCGCGCAGCTGCCTGCAGGGGCGCC
TGATGCTGCAGCCAGCTGGCGTAATAGCGAAGAGGCCCGCACCGATCGCCCTTCCCAACAGTTGCGTAGC
CTGAATGGCGAATGGCGCG
[124 nt withheld, positions 4010-4133]
C
[91 nt withheld, positions 4135-4225]
A
[49 nt withheld, positions 4227-4275]
CCTTTGACGTTGGAGTCCACGTTCTTT
[37 nt withheld, positions 4303-4339]
ACCCTATCTCGGTCTATTCTTTTGATTTATAAGGGATTTTGCCGATTTCGGCCTATTGGTTAAAAAATGA
GCTGATTTAACAAAAATTTAACGCGAATTTTAACAAAATATTAACGTTTACAATTTCCTGATGCGGTATT
TTCTCCTTACGCATCTGTGCGGTATTTCACACCGCATATGGTGCACTCTCAGTACAATCTGCTCTGATGC
CGCATAGTTAAGCCAGCCCCGACACCCGCCAACACCCGCTGACGCGCCCTGACGGGCTTGTCTGCTCCCG
GCATCCGCTTACAGACAAGCTGTGACCGTCTCCGGGAGCTGCATGTGTCAGAGGTTTTCACCGTCATCAC
CGAAACGCGCGAGACGAAAGGGCCTCGTGATACGCCTATTTTTATAGGTTAATGTCATGATAATAATGGT
TTCTTAGACGTCAGGTGGCACTTTTCGGGGAAATGTGCGCGGAACCCCTATTTGTTTATTTTTCTAAATA
CATTCAAATATGTATCCGCTCATGAGACAATAACCCTGATAAATGCTTCAATAATATTGAAAAAGGAAGA
GTATGAGTATTCAACATTTCCGTGTCGCCCTTATTCCCTTTTTTGCGGCATTTTGCCTTCCTGTTTTTGC
TCACCCAGAAACGCTGGTGAAAGTAAAAGATGCTGAAGATCAGTTGGGTGCACGAGTGGGTTACATCGAA
CTGGATCTCAACAGCGGTAAGATCCTTGAGAGTTTTCGCCCCGAAGAACGTTTTCCAATGATGAGCACTT
TTAAAGTTCTGCTATGTGGCGCGGTATTATCCCGTATTGACGCCGGGCAAGAGCAACTCGGTCGCCGCAT
ACACTATTCTCAGAATGACTTGGTTGAGTACTCACCAGTCACAGAAAAGCATCTTACGGATGGCATGACA
GTAAGAGAATTATGCAGTGCTGCCATAACCATGAGTGATAACACTGCGGCCAACTTACTTCTGACAACGA
TCGGAGGACCGAAGGAGCTAACCGCTTTTTTGCACAACATGGGGGATCATGTAACTCGCCTTGATCGTTG
GGAACCGGAGCTGAATGAAGCCATACCAAACGACGAGCGTGACACCACGATGCCTGTAGCAATGGCAACA
ACGTTGCGCAAACTATTAACTGGCGAACTACTTACTCTAGCTTCCCGGCAACAATTAATAGACTGGATGG
AGGCGGATAAAGTTGCAGGACCACTTCTGCGCTCGGCCCTTCCGGCTGGCTGGTTTATTGCTGATAAATC
TGGAGCCGGTGAGCGTGGGTCTCGCGGTATCATTGCAGCACTGGGGCCAGATGGTAAGCCCTCCCGTATC
GTAGTTATCTACACGACGGGGAGTCAGGCAACTATGGATGAACGAAATAGACAGATCGCTGAGATAGGTG
CCTCACTGATTAAGCATTGGTAACTGTCAGACCAAGTTTACTCATATATACTTTAGATTGATTTAAAACT
TCATTTTTAATTTAAAAGGATCTAGGTGAAGATCCTTTTTGATAATCTCATGACCAAAATCCCTTAACGT
GAGTTTTCGTTCCACTGAGCGTCAGACCCCGTAGAAAAGATCAAAGGATCTTCTTGAGATCCTTTTTTTC
TGCGCGTAATCTGCTGCTTGCAAACAAAAAAACCACCGCTACCAGCGGTGGTTTGTTTGCCGGATCAAGA
GCTACCAACTCTTTTTCCGAAGGTAACTGGCTTCAGCAGAGCGCAGATACCAAATACTGTCCTTCTAGTG
TAGCCGTAGTTAGGCCACCACTTCAAGAACTCTGTAGCACCGCCTACATACCTCGCTCTGCTAATCCTGT
TACCAGTGGCTGCTGCCAGTGGCGATAAGTCGTGTCTTACCGGGTTGGACTCAAGACGATAGTTACCGGA
TAAGGCGCAGCGGTCGGGCTGAACGGGGGGTTCGTGCACACAGCCCAGCTTGGAGCGAACGACCTACACC
GAACTGAGATACCTACAGCGTGAGCATTGAGAAAGCGCCACGCTTCCCGAAGGGAGAAAGGCGGACAGGT
ATCCGGTAAGCGGCAGGGTCGGAACAGGAGAGCGCACGAGGGAGCTTCCAGGGGGAAACGCCTGGTATCT
TTATAGTCCTGTCGGGTTTCGCCACCTCTGACTTGAGCGTCGATTTTTGTGATGCTCGTCAGGGGGGCGG
AGCCTATGGAAAAACGCCAGCAACGCGGCCTTTTTACGGTTCCTGGCCTTTTGCTGGCCTTTTGCTCACA
TGTTCTTTCCTGCGTTATCCCCTGATTCTGTGGATAACCGTATTACCGCCTTTGAGTGAGCTGATACCGC
TCGCCGCAGCCGAACGACCGAGCGCAGCGAGTCAGTGAGCGAGGAAGCGGAAGAGCGCCCAATACGCAAA
CCGCCTCTCCCCGCGCGTTGGCCGATTCATTAATGCAGCTGGGCTGCAGGCTCACATGT
