Features (pLannotate 1.2.2; 21 found; start..end, strand, type, name):
     12..39      +  repeat_region  AAV2 ITR (fragment): inverted terminal repeat of adeno-associated virus serotype 2 inverted
     68..95      +  repeat_region  AAV2 ITR (fragment): inverted terminal repeat of adeno-associated virus serotype 2 inverted
    223..526     +  enhancer       CMV enhancer: human cytomegalovirus immediate early enhancer
    528..644     +  promoter       chicken β-actin promoter (fragment): contains a 21-bp deletion relative to the standard chicken β-actin promoter
    643..752     +  promoter       chicken β-actin promoter (fragment): contains a 21-bp deletion relative to the standard chicken β-actin promoter
    753..888     +  intron         hybrid intron (fragment): hybrid between chicken β-actin (CBA) and minute virus of mice (MMV) introns (Gray et al., 2011)
    960..1000    +  intron         β-globin intron (fragment): intron from rabbit β-globin gene
    998..1054    +  CDS            HBB (fragment): HBB_LEPEU - Experimental evidence at protein level: Swiss-Prot protein existence level 1. Involved in oxygen transport from the lung to the various peripheral tissues. From Lepus europaeus (European hare).
   1088..2437    +  CDS            GCaMP6f: improved fluorescent protein-based calcium sensor (Chen et al., 2013)
   2522..3232    +  CDS            PAmCherry: photoactivatable monomeric derivative of DsRed fluorescent protein mammalian codon-optimized
   3258..3379    -  polyA_signal   SV40 poly(A) signal: SV40 polyadenylation signal
   3471..3678    +  polyA_signal   bGH poly(A) signal: bovine growth hormone polyadenylation signal
   3708..3848    +  repeat_region  AAV2 ITR: inverted terminal repeat of adeno-associated virus serotype 2 inverted
   3859..3930    +  CDS            lacZα (fragment): LacZα fragment of β-galactosidase; lacZ fragment
   3934..4362    +  rep_origin     f1 ori (sequence partly withheld): f1 bacteriophage origin of replication; arrow indicates direction of (+) strand synthesis
   4390..4489    -  misc_feature   bom (fragment): basis of mobility region from pBR322
   4591..4626    -  CDS            rop (fragment): Rop protein, which maintains plasmids at low copy number; rop
   4721..4825    +  promoter       AmpR promoter: bla
   4826..5686    +  CDS            AmpR: β-lactamase; bla; confers resistance to ampicillin, carbenicillin, and related antibiotics
   5857..6445    +  rep_origin     ori: high-copy-number ColE1/pMB1/pBR322/pUC origin of replication
   6628..6685    +  CDS            lacI (fragment): lac repressor; lacI; The lac repressor binds to the lac operator to inhibit transcription in E. coli. This inhibition can be relieved by adding lactose or isopropyl-β-D-thiogalactopyranoside (IPTG).
>Addgene plasmid #133411 | pAAV2-GCaMP5g-P2A-PAmCherry | addgene full sequence | sequence record 271272 | Addgene Partial NGS Result
CCTGCAGGCAGCTGCGCGCTCGCTCGCTCACTGAGGCCGCCCGGGCGTCGGGCGACCTTTGGTCGCCCGG
CCTCAGTGAGCGAGCGAGCGCGCAGAGAGGGAGTGGCCAACTCCATCACTAGGGGTTCCTGCGGCCGCAC
GCGTAGATCTGAATTCGGTACCTAGTTATTAATAGTAATCAATTACGGGGTCATTAGTTCATAGCCCATA
TATGGAGTTCCGCGTTACATAACTTACGGTAAATGGCCCGCCTGGCTGACCGCCCAACGACCCCCGCCCA
TTGACGTCAATAATGACGTATGTTCCCATAGTAACGCCAATAGGGACTTTCCATTGACGTCAATGGGTGG
AGTATTTACGGTAAACTGCCCACTTGGCAGTACATCAAGTGTATCATATGCCAAGTACGCCCCCTATTGA
CGTCAATGACGGTAAATGGCCCGCCTGGCATTATGCCCAGTACATGACCTTATGGGACTTTCCTACTTGG
CAGTACATCTACGTATTAGTCATCGCTATTACCATGGTCGAGGTGAGCCCCACGTTCTGCTTCACTCTCC
CCATCTCCCCCCCCTCCCCACCCCCAATTTTGTATTTATTTATTTTTTAATTATTTTGTGCAGCGATGGG
GGCGGGGGGGGGGGCGGAGAGGTGCGGCGGCAGCCAATCAGAGCGGCGCGCTCCGAAAGTTTCCTTTTAT
GGCGAGGCGGCGGCGGCGGCGGCCCTATAAAAAGCGAAGCGCGCGGCGGGCGGGAGTCGCTGCGCGCTGC
CTTCGCCCCGTGCCCCGCTCCGCCGCCGCCTCGCGCCGCCCGCCCCGGCTCTGACTGACCGCGTTACTCC
CACAGGTGAGCGGGCGGGACGGCCCTTCTCCTCCGGGCTGTAATTAGCGCTTGGTTTAATGACGGCTTGT
TTCTTTTCTGTGGCTGCGTGAAAGCCTTGAGGGGCTCCGGGAGCTAGAGCCTCTGCTAACCATGTTCATG
CCTTCTTCTTTTTCCTACAGCTCCTGGGCAACGTGCTGGTTATTGTGCTGTCTCATCATTTTGGCAAAGA
ATTCCTCGAAGATCCGAAGGGGTTCAAGCTTGCCACCATGGGTTCTCATCATCATCATCATCATGGTATG
GCTAGCATGACTGGTGGACAGCAAATGGGTCGGGATCTGTACGACGATGACGATAAGGATCTCGCCACCA
TGGTCGACTCATCACGTCGTAAGTGGAATAAGACAGGTCACGCAGTCAGAGCTATAGGTCGGCTGAGCTC
ACTCGAGAACGTCTATATCAAGGCCGACAAGCAGAAGAACGGCATCAAGGCGAACTTCAAGATCCGCCAC
AACATCGAGGACGGCGGCGTGCAGCTCGCCTACCACTACCAGCAGAACACCCCCATCGGCGACGGCCCCG
TGCTGCTGCCCGACAACCACTACCTGAGCGTGCAGTCCAAACTTTCGAAAGACCCCAACGAGAAGCGCGA
TCACATGGTCCTGCTGGAGTTCGTGACCGCCGCCGGGATCACTCTCGGCATGGACGAGCTGTACAAGGGC
GGTACCGGAGGGAGCATGGTGAGCAAGGGCGAGGAGCTGTTCACCGGGGTGGTGCCCATCCTGGTCGAGC
TGGACGGCGACGTAAACGGCCACAAGTTCAGCGTGTCCGGCGAGGGTGAGGGCGATGCCACCTACGGCAA
GCTGACCCTGAAGTTCATCTGCACCACCGGCAAGCTGCCCGTGCCCTGGCCCACCCTCGTGACCACCCTG
ACCTACGGCGTGCAGTGCTTCAGCCGCTACCCCGACCACATGAAGCAGCACGACTTCTTCAAGTCCGCCA
TGCCCGAAGGCTACATCCAGGAGCGCACCATCTTCTTCAAGGACGACGGCAACTACAAGACCCGCGCCGA
GGTGAAGTTCGAGGGCGACACCCTGGTGAACCGCATCGAGCTGAAGGGCATCGACTTCAAGGAGGACGGC
AACATCCTGGGGCACAAGCTGGAGTACAACCTGCCGGACCAACTGACTGAAGAGCAGATCGCAGAATTTA
AAGAGGCTTTCTCCCTATTTGACAAGGACGGGGATGGGACAATAACAACCAAGGAGCTGGGGACGGTGAT
GCGGTCTCTGGGGCAGAACCCCACAGAAGCAGAGCTGCAGGACATGATCAATGAAGTAGATGCCGACGGT
GACGGCACAATCGACTTCCCTGAGTTCCTGACAATGATGGCAAGAAAAATGAAATACACAGACAGTGAAG
AAGAAATTAGAGAAGCGTTCCGTGTGTTTGATAAGGATGGCAATGGCTACATCAGTGCAGCAGAGCTTCG
CCACGTGATGACAAACCTTGGAGAGAAGTTAACAGATGAAGAGGTTGATGAAATGATCAGGGAAGCAGAC
ATCGATGGGGATGGTCAGGTAAACTACGAAGAGTTTGTACAAATGATGACAGCGAAGGAATTCGGAAGCG
GAGCTACTAACTTCAGCCTGCTGAAGCAGGCTGGAGACGTGGAGGAGAACCCTGGACCTGGATCCGCCAC
CATGGTGAGCAAGGGCGAGGAGGATAACATGGCCATCATTAAGGAGTTCATGCGCTTCAAGGTGCACATG
GAGGGGTCCGTGAACGGCCACGTGTTCGAGATCGAGGGCGAGGGCGAGGGCCGCCCCTACGAGGGCACCC
AGACCGCCAAGCTGAAGGTGACCAAGGGTGGCCCCCTGCCCTTCACCTGGGACATCCTGTCCCCTCAATT
CATGTACGGCTCCAATGCCTACGTGAAGCACCCCGCCGACATCCCCGACTACTTTAAGCTGTCCTTCCCC
GAGGGCTTCAAGTGGGAGCGCGTGATGAAATTCGAGGACGGCGGCGTGGTGACCGTGACCCAGGACTCCT
CCCTGCAGGACGGTGAGTTCATCTACAAGGTGAAGCTGCGCGGCACCAACTTCCCCTCCGACGGCCCCGT
AATGCAGAAGAAGACCATGGGCTGGGAGGCCCTCTCCGAGCGGATGTACCCCGAGGACGGCGCCCTGAAG
GGCGAGGTCAAGCCGAGAGTGAAGCTGAAGGACGGCGGCCACTACGACGCTGAGGTCAAGACCACCTACA
AGGCCAAGAAGCCCGTGCAGCTGCCCGGCGCCTACAACGTCAACCGCAAGTTGGACATCACCTCACACAA
CGAGGACTACACCATCGTGGAACAGTACGAACGTGCCGAGGGCCGCCACTCCACCGGCGGCATGGACGAG
CTGTACAAGTAAGCGGCCGCGCGGATCCCAGACATGATAAGATACATTGATGAGTTTGGACAAACCACAA
CTAGAATGCAGTGAAAAAAATGCTTTATTTGTGAAATTTGTGATGCTATTGCTTTATTTGTAACCATTAT
AAGCTGCAATAAACAAGTTAACAACAACAATTGCATTCATTTTATGTTTCAGGTTCAGGGGGAGGTGTGG
GAGGTTTTTTAGTCGACTAGAGCTCGCTGATCAGCCTCGACTGTGCCTTCTAGTTGCCAGCCATCTGTTG
TTTGCCCCTCCCCCGTGCCTTCCTTGACCCTGGAAGGTGCCACTCCCACTGTCCTTTCCTAATAAAATGA
GGAAATTGCATCGCATTGTCTGAGTAGGTGTCATTCTATTCTGGGGGGTGGGGTGGGGCAGGACAGCAAG
GGGGAGGATTGGGAAGACAATAGCAGGCATGCTGGGGAGAGATCTCACGTGCGGACCGAGCGGCCGCAGG
AACCCCTAGTGATGGAGTTGGCCACTCCCTCTCTGCGCGCTCGCTCGCTCACTGAGGCCGGGCGACCAAA
GGTCGCCCGACGCCCGGGCTTTGCCCGGGCGGCCTCAGTGAGCGAGCGAGCGCGCAGCTGCCTGCAGGGG
CGCCTGATGCCAGCTGGCGTAATAGCGAAGAGGCCCGCACCGATCGCCCTTCCCAACAGTTGCGCAGCCT
GAATGGCGAATGG
[124 nt withheld, positions 3934-4057]
C
[91 nt withheld, positions 4059-4149]
A
[49 nt withheld, positions 4151-4199]
CCTTTGACGTTGGAGTCCACGTTCTTT
[37 nt withheld, positions 4227-4263]
ACCCTATCTCGGTCTATTCTTTTGATTTATAAGGGATTTTGCCGATTTCGGCCTATTGGTTAAAAAATGA
GCTGATTTAACAAAAATTTAACGCGAATTTTAACAAAATATTAACGCTTACAATTTCCTGATGCGGTATT
TTCTCCTTACGCATCTGTGCGGTATTTCACACCGCATATGGTGCACTCTCAGTACAATCTGCTCTGATGC
CGCATAGTTAAGCCAGCCCCGACACCCGCCAACACCCGCTGACGCGCCCTGACGGGCTTGTCTGCTCCCG
GCATCCGCTTACAGACAAGCTGTGACCGTCTCCGGGAGCTGCATGTGTCAGAGGTTTTCACCGTCATCAC
CGAAACGCGCGAGACGAAAGGGCCTCGTGATACGCCTATTTTTATAGGTTAATGTCATGATAATAATGGT
TTCTTAGACGTCAGGTGGCACTTTTCGGGGAAATGTGCGCGGAACCCCTATTTGTTTATTTTTCTAAATA
CATTCAAATATGTATCCGCTCATGAGACAATAACCCTGATAAATGCTTCAATAATATTGAAAAAGGAAGA
GTATGAGTATTCAACATTTCCGTGTCGCCCTTATTCCCTTTTTTGCGGCATTTTGCCTTCCTGTTTTTGC
TCACCCAGAAACGCTGGTGAAAGTAAAAGATGCTGAAGATCAGTTGGGTGCACGAGTGGGTTACATCGAA
CTGGATCTCAACAGCGGTAAGATCCTTGAGAGTTTTCGCCCCGAAGAACGTTTTCCAATGATGAGCACTT
TTAAAGTTCTGCTATGTGGCGCGGTATTATCCCGTATTGACGCCGGGCAAGAGCAACTCGGTCGCCGCAT
ACACTATTCTCAGAATGACTTGGTTGAGTACTCACCAGTCACAGAAAAGCATCTTACGGATGGCATGACA
GTAAGAGAATTATGCAGTGCTGCCATAACCATGAGTGATAACACTGCGGCCAACTTACTTCTGACAACGA
TCGGAGGACCGAAGGAGCTAACCGCTTTTTTGCACAACATGGGGGATCATGTAACTCGCCTTGATCGTTG
GGAACCGGAGCTGAATGAAGCCATACCAAACGACGAGCGTGACACCACGATGCCTGTAGCAATGGCAACA
ACGTTGCGCAAACTATTAACTGGCGAACTACTTACTCTAGCTTCCCGGCAACAATTAATAGACTGGATGG
AGGCGGATAAAGTTGCAGGACCACTTCTGCGCTCGGCCCTTCCGGCTGGCTGGTTTATTGCTGATAAATC
TGGAGCCGGTGAGCGTGGGTCTCGCGGTATCATTGCAGCACTGGGGCCAGATGGTAAGCCCTCCCGTATC
GTAGTTATCTACACGACGGGGAGTCAGGCAACTATGGATGAACGAAATAGACAGATCGCTGAGATAGGTG
CCTCACTGATTAAGCATTGGTAACTGTCAGACCAAGTTTACTCATATATACTTTAGATTGATTTAAAACT
TCATTTTTAATTTAAAAGGATCTAGGTGAAGATCCTTTTTGATAATCTCATGACCAAAATCCCTTAACGT
GAGTTTTCGTTCCACTGAGCGTCAGACCCCGTAGAAAAGATCAAAGGATCTTCTTGAGATCCTTTTTTTC
TGCGCGTAATCTGCTGCTTGCAAACAAAAAAACCACCGCTACCAGCGGTGGTTTGTTTGCCGGATCAAGA
GCTACCAACTCTTTTTCCGAAGGTAACTGGCTTCAGCAGAGCGCAGATACCAAATACTGTTCTTCTAGTG
TAGCCGTAGTTAGGCCACCACTTCAAGAACTCTGTAGCACCGCCTACATACCTCGCTCTGCTAATCCTGT
TACCAGTGGCTGCTGCCAGTGGCGATAAGTCGTGTCTTACCGGGTTGGACTCAAGACGATAGTTACCGGA
TAAGGCGCAGCGGTCGGGCTGAACGGGGGGTTCGTGCACACAGCCCAGCTTGGAGCGAACGACCTACACC
GAACTGAGATACCTACAGCGTGAGCTATGAGAAAGCGCCACGCTTCCCGAAGGGAGAAAGGCGGACAGGT
ATCCGGTAAGCGGCAGGGTCGGAACAGGAGAGCGCACGAGGGAGCTTCCAGGGGGAAACGCCTGGTATCT
TTATAGTCCTGTCGGGTTTCGCCACCTCTGACTTGAGCGTCGATTTTTGTGATGCTCGTCAGGGGGGCGG
AGCCTATGGAAAAACGCCAGCAACGCGGCCTTTTTACGGTTCCTGGCCTTTTGCTGGCCTTTTGCTCACA
TGTTCTTTCCTGCGTTATCCCCTGATTCTGTGGATAACCGTATTACCGCCTTTGAGTGAGCTGATACCGC
TCGCCGCAGCCGAACGACCGAGCGCAGCGAGTCAGTGAGCGAGGAAGCGGAAGAGCGCCCAATACGCAAA
CCGCCTCTCCCCGCGCGTTGGCCGATTCATTAATGCAGCTGGGGCTCACATGT
